Addgene plasmid #195897: L0-I15 tUBQ1 GG4-GG6
Purpose: Level 0 tUBQ1 terminator with GG4 GG6 golden gate linkers
Depositing lab: Jennifer Nemhauser. Depositing organization: University of Washington. Publication: An integrase toolbox to record gene-expression during plant development. Guiziou S, Maranas CJ, Chu JC, Nemhauser JL. Nat Commun. 2023 Apr 3;14(1):1844. doi: 10.1038/s41467-023-37607-5. PubMed 37012288.
Backbone
  Vector backbone: pCR-BluntII-TOPO
  Backbone manufacturer: Thermo Fisher Scientific
  Backbone size w/o insert (bp): 3512
  Vector type: Synthetic Biology
Growth in bacteria
  Bacterial resistance: Kanamycin, 50 μg/mL
  Growth temperature: 37°C
  Growth strain: DH5alpha
  Copy number: High Copy
Gene/Insert
  Gene/Insert name: tUBQ1
  Species: A. thaliana (mustard weed)
  Insert size (bp): 538
  Entrez Gene: UBQ1 (a.k.a. EARLY-RESPONSIVE TO DEHYDRATION 16, EMB2167, EMBRYO DEFECTIVE 2167, ERD16, F3C22.8, HAP4, HAPLESS 4, UBIQUITIN EXTENSION PROTEIN)
  Cloning method: TOPO Cloning
Terms and licenses: Academic/Nonprofit Terms; Industry Terms: Not Available to Industry
How to cite: L0-I15 tUBQ1 GG4-GG6 was a gift from Jennifer Nemhauser (Addgene plasmid # 195897 ; http://n2t.net/addgene:195897 ; RRID:Addgene_195897)
