[The description below was written by a language model from this plasmid's Addgene catalogue record and pLannotate feature annotations shown in this document.]
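Description:
L0-I15 tUBQ1 GG4-GG6 is a Level 0 part plasmid for hierarchical Golden Gate assembly. It carries the transcriptional terminator of the Arabidopsis thaliana UBQ1 (ubiquitin extension protein) gene as a 538 bp insert flanked by linkers designated GG4 and GG6. The part was placed by TOPO cloning into the commercial pCR-BluntII-TOPO backbone (3,512 bp), giving a sequenced plasmid of 4,050 nt. It is a bacterial storage and cloning vector, not an expression construct. It replicates in E. coli from a high-copy ColE1/pUC-type origin and is selected with kanamycin through the Tn5-derived NeoR/KanR (aph(3')-II) gene. The backbone also carries a BleoR (Sh ble) cassette for Zeocin/bleomycin resistance.

The remaining annotated features are standard backbone elements surrounding the cloning site: the lac promoter, operator and CAP binding site, a T7 promoter, and fragments of lacZα and ccdB. In this vector family lacZα is fused to the ccdB toxin gene, and insertion at the TOPO site disrupts the fusion, so that recombinant clones survive in ordinary strains. The automated annotation does not label the terminator itself. A short hit to a carrot invertase fragment falls within the unannotated region where the insert presumably lies, and is most likely a spurious similarity match. Small tnpA, lacI and bom fragments are backbone remnants.

The GG4 and GG6 linkers define the position the terminator takes when it is combined with promoter and coding-sequence parts into higher-level transcriptional units. The record does not state which type IIS enzyme is used or what the overhangs are. The plasmid belongs to a plant synthetic biology toolkit built around integrases for recording gene expression during plant development.
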