Features (pLannotate 1.2.2; 14 found; start..end, strand, type, name):
    433..522     -  CDS            INV1 (fragment): INV1_DAUCA - Experimental evidence at protein level: Swiss-Prot protein existence level 1. May play an important role in phloem unloading and in stress response. From Daucus carota (Wild carrot).
    606..624     -  promoter       T7 promoter: promoter for bacteriophage T7 RNA polymerase
    627..774     +  CDS            lacZα (fragment): LacZα fragment of β-galactosidase; lacZ fragment
    784..1087    +  CDS            ccdB (fragment): CcdB, a bacterial toxin that poisons DNA gyrase; ccdB; Plasmids containing the ccdB gene cannot be propagated in standard E. coli strains.
   1135..1404    +  CDS            tnpA (fragment): TN5P_ECOLX - Also known as tnp. Experimental evidence at protein level: Swiss-Prot protein existence level 1. Mediates transposition of transposon Tn5 by a 'cut and paste' mechanism. First, the monomeric transposase binds the 19 bp inverted DNA repeats flanking the transposon. Then, dimerization of the DNA- bound transposase creates a synaptic DNA complex. After nicking of the first DNA strand, excision of the transposon proceeds through a series of intermediates. The transposase then mediates the insertion of the transposon at a new site by strand transfer. The activity of the wild- type tran
   1436..2230    +  CDS            NeoR/KanR: aminoglycoside phosphotransferase from Tn5; aph(3')-II (or nptII); confers resistance to neomycin, kanamycin, and G418 (Geneticin®)
   2251..2301    -  misc_feature   bom (fragment): basis of mobility region from pBR322
   2328..2416    +  promoter       AmpR promoter (fragment): bla
   2436..2810    +  CDS            BleoR: antibiotic-binding protein; Sh ble from Streptoalloteichus hindustanus; confers resistance to bleomycin, phleomycin, and Zeocin™
   2948..3536    +  rep_origin     ori: high-copy-number ColE1/pMB1/pBR322/pUC origin of replication
   3719..3811    +  CDS            lacI (fragment): lac repressor; lacI; The lac repressor binds to the lac operator to inhibit transcription in E. coli. This inhibition can be relieved by adding lactose or isopropyl-β-D-thiogalactopyranoside (IPTG).
   3824..3845    +  protein_bind   CAP binding site: CAP binding activates transcription in the presence of cAMP. E. coli catabolite activator protein
   3860..3890    +  promoter       lac promoter: promoter for the E. coli lac operon
   3898..3914    +  protein_bind   lac operator: The lac repressor binds to the lac operator to inhibit transcription in E. coli. This inhibition can be relieved by adding lactose or isopropyl-β-D-thiogalactopyranoside (IPTG). lac repressor encoded by lacI
>Addgene plasmid #195897 | L0-I15 tUBQ1 GG4-GG6 | addgene full sequence | sequence record 386292 | Addgene NGS Result
CACTCTGTGGTCTCAGCTTAGAGACTCTTATCAAGAATCCCATCTCTTGCTTGCTTTTTTTTGTTGTCTT
CCCTTTGATAGGGTTTGTTTTTCTTGTTTCAGTGACTTTCTATGTTAAAAGATAATGTCAGTAAAAGGAT
TTGGTTTTCTATTATTCTGAATCGATTACGGAAGATTCTTGCTTAATTCCAATCTATACAAGTATCGTGA
AATAATGACCGTTTATGTGATTAGGAGACGTGTTTCATTAATAAAATATAAGATCAATACATTGTTAGTA
GTGATAAACTATGTACAAATTGTATTGATTGTAAAAGAAACACAATAGGTTCCTTTTTTCTACAATATAT
TGTGACAGACTCTCTGTTTTAACGAATGAATTAAATTTGTCAACGAAAAAATTAAAGAATGATGTGATCA
CTTTGCACCTTGGTTCATCTTCAGAGGCTTCTGCATGTTCCATGCATTGAGGCTCTCTACGGTCACAGGT
TGTGAGCCGTTGTTAAAGACAAACAAATGCGCTTGAGACCTCCGATCCCCTGAATTCTGCAGATATCCAT
CACACTGGCGGCCGCTCGAGCATGCATCTAGAGGGCCCAATTCGCCCTATAGTGAGTCGTATTACAATTC
ACTGGCCGTCGTTTTACAACGTCGTGACTGGGAAAACCCTGGCGTTACCCAACTTAATCGCCTTGCAGCA
CATCCCCCTTTCGCCAGCTGGCGTAATAGCGAAGAGGCCCGCACCGATCGCCCTTCCCAACAGTTGCGCA
GCCTATACGTACGGCAGTTTAAGGTTTACACCTATAAAAGAGAGAGCCGTTATCGTCTGTTTGTGGATGT
ACAGAGTGATATTATTGACACGCCGGGGCGACGGATGGTGATCCCCCTGGCCAGTGCACGTCTGCTGTCA
GATAAAGTCTCCCGTGAACTTTACCCGGTGGTGCATATCGGGGATGAAAGCTGGCGCATGATGACCACCG
ATATGGCCAGTGTGCCGGTCTCCGTTATCGGGGAAGAAGTGGCTGATCTCAGCCACCGCGAAAATGACAT
CAAAAACGCCATTAACCTGATGTTCTGGGGAATATAAATGTCAGGCATGAGATTATCAAAAAGGATCTTC
ACCTAGATCCTTTTCACGTAGAAAGCCAGTCCGCAGAAACGGTGCTGACCCCGGATGAATGTCAGCTACT
GGGCTATCTGGACAAGGGAAAACGCAAGCGCAAAGAGAAAGCAGGTAGCTTGCAGTGGGCTTACATGGCG
ATAGCTAGACTGGGCGGTTTTATGGACAGCAAGCGAACCGGAATTGCCAGCTGGGGCGCCCTCTGGTAAG
GTTGGGAAGCCCTGCAAAGTAAACTGGATGGCTTTCTTGCCGCCAAGGATCTGATGGCGCAGGGGATCAA
GCTCTGATCAAGAGACAGGATGAGGATCGTTTCGCATGATTGAACAAGATGGATTGCACGCAGGTTCTCC
GGCCGCTTGGGTGGAGAGGCTATTCGGCTATGACTGGGCACAACAGACAATCGGCTGCTCTGATGCCGCC
GTGTTCCGGCTGTCAGCGCAGGGGCGCCCGGTTCTTTTTGTCAAGACCGACCTGTCCGGTGCCCTGAATG
AACTGCAAGACGAGGCAGCGCGGCTATCGTGGCTGGCCACGACGGGCGTTCCTTGCGCAGCTGTGCTCGA
CGTTGTCACTGAAGCGGGAAGGGACTGGCTGCTATTGGGCGAAGTGCCGGGGCAGGATCTCCTGTCATCT
CACCTTGCTCCTGCCGAGAAAGTATCCATCATGGCTGATGCAATGCGGCGGCTGCATACGCTTGATCCGG
CTACCTGCCCATTCGACCACCAAGCGAAACATCGCATCGAGCGAGCACGTACTCGGATGGAAGCCGGTCT
TGTCGATCAGGATGATCTGGACGAAGAGCATCAGGGGCTCGCGCCAGCCGAACTGTTCGCCAGGCTCAAG
GCGAGCATGCCCGACGGCGAGGATCTCGTCGTGACCCATGGCGATGCCTGCTTGCCGAATATCATGGTGG
AAAATGGCCGCTTTTCTGGATTCATCGACTGTGGCCGGCTGGGTGTGGCGGACCGCTATCAGGACATAGC
GTTGGCTACCCGTGATATTGCTGAAGAGCTTGGCGGCGAATGGGCTGACCGCTTCCTCGTGCTTTACGGT
ATCGCCGCTCCCGATTCGCAGCGCATCGCCTTCTATCGCCTTCTTGACGAGTTCTTCTGAATTATTAACG
CTTACAATTTCCTGATGCGGTATTTTCTCCTTACGCATCTGTGCGGTATTTCACACCGCATCAGGTGGCA
CTTTTCGGGGAAATGTGCGCGGAACCCCTATTTGTTTATTTTTCTAAATACATTCAAATATGTATCCGCT
CATGAGACAATAACCCTGATAAATGCTTCAATAATAGCACGTGAGGAGGGCCACCATGGCCAAGTTGACC
AGTGCCGTTCCGGTGCTCACCGCGCGCGACGTCGCCGGAGCGGTCGAGTTCTGGACCGACCGGCTCGGGT
TCTCCCGGGACTTCGTGGAGGACGACTTCGCCGGTGTGGTCCGGGACGACGTGACCCTGTTCATCAGCGC
GGTCCAGGACCAGGTGGTGCCGGACAACACCCTGGCCTGGGTGTGGGTGCGCGGCCTGGACGAGCTGTAC
GCCGAGTGGTCGGAGGTCGTGTCCACGAACTTCCGGGACGCCTCCGGGCCGGCCATGACCGAGATCGGCG
AGCAGCCGTGGGGGCGGGAGTTCGCCCTGCGCGACCCGGCCGGCAACTGCGTGCACTTCGTGGCCGAGGA
GCAGGACTGACACGTGCTAAAACTTCATTTTTAATTTAAAAGGATCTAGGTGAAGATCCTTTTTGATAAT
CTCATGACCAAAATCCCTTAACGTGAGTTTTCGTTCCACTGAGCGTCAGACCCCGTAGAAAAGATCAAAG
GATCTTCTTGAGATCCTTTTTTTCTGCGCGTAATCTGCTGCTTGCAAACAAAAAAACCACCGCTACCAGC
GGTGGTTTGTTTGCCGGATCAAGAGCTACCAACTCTTTTTCCGAAGGTAACTGGCTTCAGCAGAGCGCAG
ATACCAAATACTGTTCTTCTAGTGTAGCCGTAGTTAGGCCACCACTTCAAGAACTCTGTAGCACCGCCTA
CATACCTCGCTCTGCTAATCCTGTTACCAGTGGCTGCTGCCAGTGGCGATAAGTCGTGTCTTACCGGGTT
GGACTCAAGACGATAGTTACCGGATAAGGCGCAGCGGTCGGGCTGAACGGGGGGTTCGTGCACACAGCCC
AGCTTGGAGCGAACGACCTACACCGAACTGAGATACCTACAGCGTGAGCTATGAGAAAGCGCCACGCTTC
CCGAAGGGAGAAAGGCGGACAGGTATCCGGTAAGCGGCAGGGTCGGAACAGGAGAGCGCACGAGGGAGCT
TCCAGGGGGAAACGCCTGGTATCTTTATAGTCCTGTCGGGTTTCGCCACCTCTGACTTGAGCGTCGATTT
TTGTGATGCTCGTCAGGGGGGCGGAGCCTATGGAAAAACGCCAGCAACGCGGCCTTTTTACGGTTCCTGG
CCTTTTGCTGGCCTTTTGCTCACATGTTCTTTCCTGCGTTATCCCCTGATTCTGTGGATAACCGTATTAC
CGCCTTTGAGTGAGCTGATACCGCTCGCCGCAGCCGAACGACCGAGCGCAGCGAGTCAGTGAGCGAGGAA
GCGGAAGAGCGCCCAATACGCAAACCGCCTCTCCCCGCGCGTTGGCCGATTCATTAATGCAGCTGGCACG
ACAGGTTTCCCGACTGGAAAGCGGGCAGTGAGCGCAACGCAATTAATGTGAGTTAGCTCACTCATTAGGC
ACCCCAGGCTTTACACTTTATGCTTCCGGCTCGTATGTTGTGTGGAATTGTGAGCGGATAACAATTTCAC
ACAGGAAACAGCTATGACCATGATTACGCCAAGCTATTTAGGTGACGCGTTAGAATACTCAAGCTATGCA
TCAAGCTTGGTACCGAGCTCGGATCCACTAGTAACGGCCGCCAGTGTGCTGGAATTCAGG
